>Addgene plasmid #204814 | MERS Mpro - His6-SUMO with autoprocessing - MSAVLQ/SGLVKM---MGVVMQ/SGVRKVTYGTAHWL | addgene full sequence | sequence record 423088 | Addgene NGS Result
GCGTATTGGGCGCCAGGGTGGTTTTTCTTTTCACCAGTGAGACGGGCAACAGCTGATTGCCCTTCACCGC
CTGGCCCTGAGAGAGTTGCAGCAAGCGGTCCACGCTGGTTTGCCCCAGCAGGCGAAAATCCTGTTTGATG
GTGGTTAACGGCGGGATATAACATGAGCTGTCTTCGGTATCGTCGTATCCCACTACCGAGATATCCGCAC
CAACGCGCAGCCCGGACTCGGTAATGGCGCGCATTGCGCCCAGCGCCATCTGATCGTTGGCAACCAGCAT
CGCAGTGGGAACGATGCCCTCATTCAGCATTTGCATGGTTTGTTGAAAACCGGACATGGCACTCCAGTCG
CCTTCCCGTTCCGCTATCGGCTGAATTTGATTGCGAGTGAGATATTTATGCCAGCCAGCCAGACGCAGAC
GCGCCGAGACAGAACTTAATGGGCCCGCTAACAGCGCGATTTGCTGGTGACCCAATGCGACCAGATGCTC
CACGCCCAGTCGCGTACCGTCTTCATGGGAGAAAATAATACTGTTGATGGGTGTCTGGTCAGAGACATCA
AGAAATAACGCCGGAACATTAGTGCAGGCAGCTTCCACAGCAATGGCATCCTGGTCATCCAGCGGATAGT
TAATGATCAGCCCACTGACGCGTTGCGCGAGAAGATTGTGCACCGCCGCTTTACAGGCTTCGACGCCGCT
TCGTTCTACCATCGACACCACCACGCTGGCACCCAGTTGATCGGCGCGAGATTTAATCGCCGCGACAATT
TGCGACGGCGCGTGCAGGGCCAGACTGGAGGTGGCAACGCCAATCAGCAACGACTGTTTGCCCGCCAGTT
GTTGTGCCACGCGGTTGGGAATGTAATTCAGCTCCGCCATCGCCGCTTCCACTTTTTCCCGCGTTTTCGC
AGAAACGTGGCTGGCCTGGTTCACCACGCGGGAAACGGTCTGATAAGAGACACCGGCATACTCTGCGACA
TCGTATAACGTTACTGGTTTCACATTCACCACCCTGAATTGACTCTCTTCCGGGCGCTATCATGCCATAC
CGCGAAAGGTTTTGCGCCATTCGATGGTGTCCGGGATCTCGACGCTCTCCCTTATGCGACTCCTGCATTA
GGAAGCAGCCCAGTAGTAGGTTGAGGCCGTTGAGCACCGCCGCCGCAAGGAATGGTGCATGCAAGGAGAT
GGCGCCCAACAGTCCCCCGGCCACGGGGCCTGCCACCATACCCACGCCGAAACAAGCGCTCATGAGCCCG
AAGTGGCGAGCCCGATCTTCCCCATCGGTGATGTCGGCGATATAGGCGCCAGCAACCGCACCTGTGGCGC
CGGTGATGCCGGCCACGATGCGTCCGGCGTAGAGGATCGAGATCTCGATCCCGCGAAATTAATACGACTC
ACTATAGGGGAATTGTGAGCGGATAACAATTCCCCTCTAGAAATAATTTTGTTTAACTTTAAGAAGGAGA
TATACATATGCACCACCATCATCACCATGGCTCAGGAGATCAGGAAGCGAAACCTTCGACCGAGGACCTG
GGCGACAAGAAAGAAGGGGAGTATATTAAGTTAAAGGTGATCGGCCAGGACTCAAGCGAGATCCACTTCA
AAGTCAAAATGACCACGCACCTCAAGAAGTTGAAGGAGAGTTACTGTCAACGGCAAGGGGTTCCTATGAA
CTCGCTTCGCTTCCTGTTCGAGGGCCAGCGAATTGCGGACAACCACACACCTAAGGAACTTGGTATGGAA
GAGGAAGACGTCATTGAGGTGTACCAGGAGCAGACAGGCGGCATGTCCGCTGTCCTGCAA
[918 nt withheld, positions 1811-2728]
TAATGACTCGAGCACCCGTCGACAAGCTTGCGGCCGCACTCGAGCACCACCACCACCACCACTGAGATCC
GGCTGCTAACAAAGCCCGAAAGGAAGCTGAGTTGGCTGCTGCCACCGCTGAGCAATAACTAGCATAACCC
CTTGGGGCCTCTAAACGGGTCTTGAGGGGTTTTTTGCTGAAAGGAGGAACTATATCCGGATTGGCGAATG
GG
[124 nt withheld, positions 2941-3064]
C
[91 nt withheld, positions 3066-3156]
A
[49 nt withheld, positions 3158-3206]
CCTTTGACGTTGGAGTCCACGTTCTTT
[37 nt withheld, positions 3234-3270]
ACCCTATCTCGGTCTATTCTTTTGATTTATAAGGGATTTTGCCGATTTCGGCCTATTGGTTAAAAAATGA
GCTGATTTAACAAAAATTTAACGCGAATTTTAACAAAATATTAACGCTTACAATTTAGGTGGCACTTTTC
GGGGAAATGTGCGCGGAACCCCTATTTGTTTATTTTTCTAAATACATTCAAATATGTATCCGCTCATGAA
TTAATTCTTAGAAAAACTCATCGAGCATCAAATGAAACTGCAATTTATTCATATCAGGATTATCAATACC
ATATTTTTGAAAAAGCCGTTTCTGTAATGAAGGAGAAAACTCACCGAGGCAGTTCCATAGGATGGCAAGA
TCCTGGTATCGGTCTGCGATTCCGACTCGTCCAACATCAATACAACCTATTAATTTCCCCTCGTCAAAAA
TAAGGTTATCAAGTGAGAAATCACCATGAGTGACGACTGAATCCGGTGAGAATGGCAAAAGTTTATGCAT
TTCTTTCCAGACTTGTTCAACAGGCCAGCCATTACGCTCGTCATCAAAATCACTCGCATCAACCAAACCG
TTATTCATTCGTGATTGCGCCTGAGCGAGACGAAATACGCGATCGCTGTTAAAAGGACAATTACAAACAG
GAATCGAATGCAACCGGCGCAGGAACACTGCCAGCGCATCAACAATATTTTCACCTGAATCAGGATATTC
TTCTAATACCTGGAATGCTGTTTTCCCGGGGATCGCAGTGGTGAGTAACCATGCATCATCAGGAGTACGG
ATAAAATGCTTGATGGTCGGAAGAGGCATAAATTCCGTCAGCCAGTTTAGTCTGACCATCTCATCTGTAA
CATCATTGGCAACGCTACCTTTGCCATGTTTCAGAAACAACTCTGGCGCATCGGGCTTCCCATACAATCG
ATAGATTGTCGCACCTGATTGCCCGACATTATCGCGAGCCCATTTATACCCATATAAATCAGCATCCATG
TTGGAATTTAATCGCGGCCTAGAGCAAGACGTTTCCCGTTGAATATGGCTCATAACACCCCTTGTATTAC
TGTTTATGTAAGCAGACAGTTTTATTGTTCATGACCAAAATCCCTTAACGTGAGTTTTCGTTCCACTGAG
CGTCAGACCCCGTAGAAAAGATCAAAGGATCTTCTTGAGATCCTTTTTTTCTGCGCGTAATCTGCTGCTT
GCAAACAAAAAAACCACCGCTACCAGCGGTGGTTTGTTTGCCGGATCAAGAGCTACCAACTCTTTTTCCG
AAGGTAACTGGCTTCAGCAGAGCGCAGATACCAAATACTGTCCTTCTAGTGTAGCCGTAGTTAGGCCACC
ACTTCAAGAACTCTGTAGCACCGCCTACATACCTCGCTCTGCTAATCCTGTTACCAGTGGCTGCTGCCAG
TGGCGATAAGTCGTGTCTTACCGGGTTGGACTCAAGACGATAGTTACCGGATAAGGCGCAGCGGTCGGGC
TGAACGGGGGGTTCGTGCACACAGCCCAGCTTGGAGCGAACGACCTACACCGAACTGAGATACCTACAGC
GTGAGCTATGAGAAAGCGCCACGCTTCCCGAAGGGAGAAAGGCGGACAGGTATCCGGTAAGCGGCAGGGT
CGGAACAGGAGAGCGCACGAGGGAGCTTCCAGGGGGAAACGCCTGGTATCTTTATAGTCCTGTCGGGTTT
CGCCACCTCTGACTTGAGCGTCGATTTTTGTGATGCTCGTCAGGGGGGCGGAGCCTATGGAAAAACGCCA
GCAACGCGGCCTTTTTACGGTTCCTGGCCTTTTGCTGGCCTTTTGCTCACATGTTCTTTCCTGCGTTATC
CCCTGATTCTGTGGATAACCGTATTACCGCCTTTGAGTGAGCTGATACCGCTCGCCGCAGCCGAACGACC
GAGCGCAGCGAGTCAGTGAGCGAGGAAGCGGAAGAGCGCCTGATGCGGTATTTTCTCCTTACGCATCTGT
GCGGTATTTCACACCGCAATGGTGCACTCTCAGTACAATCTGCTCTGATGCCGCATAGTTAAGCCAGTAT
ACACTCCGCTATCGCTACGTGACTGGGTCATGGCTGCGCCCCGACACCCGCCAACACCCGCTGACGCGCC
CTGACGGGCTTGTCTGCTCCCGGCATCCGCTTACAGACAAGCTGTGACCGTCTCCGGGAGCTGCATGTGT
CAGAGGTTTTCACCGTCATCACCGAAACGCGCGAGGCAGCTGCGGTAAAGCTCATCAGCGTGGTCGTGAA
GCGATTCACAGATGTCTGCCTGTTCATCCGCGTCCAGCTCGTTGAGTTTCTCCAGAAGCGTTAATGTCTG
GCTTCTGATAAAGCGGGCCATGTTAAGGGCGGTTTTTTCCTGTTTGGTCACTGATGCCTCCGTGTAAGGG
GGATTTCTGTTCATGGGGGTAATGATACCGATGAAACGAGAGAGGATGCTCACGATACGGGTTACTGATG
ATGAACATGCCCGGTTACTGGAACGTTGTGAGGGTAAACAACTGGCGGTATGGATGCGGCGGGACCAGAG
AAAAATCACTCAGGGTCAATGCCAGCGCTTCGTTAATACAGATGTAGGTGTTCCACAGGGTAGCCAGCAG
CATCCTGCGATGCAGATCCGGAACATAATGGTGCAGGGCGCTGACTTCCGCGTTTCCAGACTTTACGAAA
CACGGAAACCGAAGACCATTCATGTTGTTGCTCAGGTCGCAGACGTTTTGCAGCAGCAGTCGCTTCACGT
TCGCTCGCGTATCGGTGATTCATTCTGCTAACCAGTAAGGCAACCCCGCCAGCCTAGCCGGGTCCTCAAC
GACAGGAGCACGATCATGCGCACCCGTGGGGCCGCCATGCCGGCGATAATGGCCTGCTTCTCGCCGAAAC
GTTTGGTGGCGGGACCAGTGACGAAGGCTTGAGCGAGGGCGTGCAAGATTCCGAATACCGCAAGCGACAG
GCCGATCATCGTCGCGCTCCAGCGAAAGTGGTCCTCGCCGAAAATGACCCAGAGCGCTGCCGGCACCTGT
CCTACGAGTTGCATGATAAAGAAGACAGTCATAAGTGCGGCGACGATAGTCATGCCCCGCGCCCACCGGA
AGGAGCTGACTGGGTTGAAGGCTCTCAAGGGCATCGGTCGAGATCCCGGTGCCTAATGAGTGAGCTAACT
TACATTAATTGCGTTGCGCTCACTGCCCGCTTTCCAGTCGGGAAACCTGTCGTGCCAGCTGCATTAATGA
ATCGGCCAACGCGCGGGGAGAGGCGGTTT
Features (pLannotate 1.2.2; 20 found; start..end, strand, type, name):
   1004..1081    -  promoter       lacI promoter: lacI
   1089..1368    -  CDS            TcR (fragment): tetracycline efflux protein; tet; confers resistance to tetracycline
   1390..1408    +  promoter       T7 promoter: promoter for bacteriophage T7 RNA polymerase
   1409..1433    +  protein_bind   lac operator: The lac repressor binds to the lac operator to inhibit transcription in E. coli. This inhibition can be relieved by adding lactose or isopropyl-β-D-thiogalactopyranoside (IPTG). lac repressor encoded by lacI
   1448..1470    +  RBS            RBS: efficient ribosome binding site from bacteriophage T7 gene 10 (Olins and Rangwala, 1989)
   1508..1804    +  CDS            SUMO1: SUMO1_HUMAN - Also known as SMT3C, SMT3H3, UBL1. Experimental evidence at protein level: Swiss-Prot protein existence level 1. Ubiquitin-like protein that can be covalently attached to proteins as a monomer or a lysine-linked polymer. Covalent attachment via an isopeptide bond to its substrates requires prior activation by the E1 complex SAE1-SAE2 and linkage to the E2 enzyme UBE2I, and can be promoted by E3 ligases such as PIAS1-4, RANBP2 or CBX4. This post- translational modification on lysine residues of proteins plays a crucial role in a number of cellular processes such as nuclear transpo
   1796..2728    +  CDS            R1A_MERS1 (fragment) (sequence partly withheld): Experimental evidence at protein level: Swiss-Prot protein existence level 1. [Non-structural protein 10]: Plays a pivotal role in viral transcription by stimulating both nsp14 3'-5' exoribonuclease and nsp16 2'-O-methyltransferase activities. Therefore plays an essential role in viral mRNAs cap methylation. From Middle East respiratory syndrome-related coronavirus (isolate United Kingdom/H123990006/2012) (MERS-CoV) (Betacoronavirus England 1).
   2773..2790    +  CDS            9xHis (fragment): 9xHis affinity tag
   2800..2849    +  CDS            SET1 (fragment): solubility-enhancement tag derived from T7 phage gene 10B
   2857..2904    +  terminator     T7 terminator: transcription terminator for bacteriophage T7 RNA polymerase
   2941..3369    +  rep_origin     f1 ori (sequence partly withheld): f1 bacteriophage origin of replication; arrow indicates direction of (+) strand synthesis
   3422..3479    +  promoter       AmpR promoter (fragment): bla
   3488..4303    -  CDS            KanR: aminoglycoside phosphotransferase; aph(3')-Ia; confers resistance to kanamycin in bacteria or G418 (Geneticin®) in eukaryotes
   4425..5013    +  rep_origin     ori: high-copy-number ColE1/pMB1/pBR322/pUC origin of replication
   5199..5338    -  misc_feature   bom: basis of mobility region from pBR322
   5440..5631    -  CDS            rop: Rop protein, which maintains plasmids at low copy number; rop
   5648..6028    +  CDS            YPB1_ECOLX: Protein predicted: Swiss-Prot protein existence level 4. From Escherichia coli.
   6100..6391    -  CDS            TcR (fragment): tetracycline efflux protein; tet; confers resistance to tetracycline
   6406..6427    -  protein_bind   CAP binding site: CAP binding activates transcription in the presence of cAMP. E. coli catabolite activator protein
   6440..1003    -  CDS            lacI (across the origin): lac repressor; lacI; The lac repressor binds to the lac operator to inhibit transcription in E. coli. This inhibition can be relieved by adding lactose or isopropyl-β-D-thiogalactopyranoside (IPTG).
