[The description below was written by a language model from this plasmid's Addgene catalogue record and pLannotate feature annotations shown in this document.]
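Description:
MERS Mpro - His6-SUMO with autoprocessing is a 6.5 kb bacterial expression plasmid built on the pNIC-6HIS-SUMO-GG backbone, a pET-style vector for producing the main protease (Mpro, nsp5) of Middle East respiratory syndrome coronavirus in E. coli. It is maintained through a ColE1/pBR322-type origin accompanied by the bom region and the rop gene, which tends to moderate copy number, and it is selected with kanamycin via an aminoglycoside phosphotransferase gene. An f1 origin is also present, along with short tetracycline-resistance gene remnants that appear to be non-functional backbone leftovers.

Expression is driven by a T7 promoter with an adjacent lac operator and a T7 gene 10 ribosome binding site. The plasmid-borne lacI gene supplies repressor, so transcription is IPTG-inducible in hosts that provide T7 RNA polymerase, and it ends at a T7 terminator. The open reading frame begins with the backbone's His6-SUMO fusion partner (the annotation tool matched the SUMO segment to human SUMO1) and continues into a fragment of the MERS-CoV orf1a polyprotein covering Mpro. As the construct name indicates, the protease is flanked by its own recognition sequences: a modified N-terminal junction and a C-terminal junction followed by extra downstream residues. The active enzyme should therefore cleave itself out of the fusion, releasing protein with authentic termini rather than tag-derived ones. A histidine-tag fragment and a short T7 gene 10B-derived sequence are annotated downstream of the insert, but the record does not show whether they are in frame with it. The stated purpose is bacterial expression of MERS Mpro. The record gives no further applications, though self-processed protease of this kind is generally suited to structural and inhibitor studies.
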