Addgene plasmid #204814: MERS Mpro - His6-SUMO with autoprocessing - MSAVLQ/SGLVKM---MGVVMQ/SGVRKVTYGTAHWL
Purpose: Bacterial expression of MERS Mpro
Depositing lab: ASAP Discovery & Frank von Delft. Depositing organization: University of Oxford.
Backbone
  Vector backbone: pNIC-6HIS-SUMO-GG
  Vector type: Bacterial Expression
Growth in bacteria
  Bacterial resistance: Kanamycin, 50 μg/mL
  Growth temperature: 37°C
  Growth strain: DH5alpha
  Copy number: Unknown
Gene/Insert
  Gene/Insert name: MERS Mpro
  Species: MERS
  Mutation: MSAVLQ/SGLVKM
  Entrez Gene: orf1ab (a.k.a. G128_gp01)
  Cloning method: Gateway Cloning
How to cite: MERS Mpro - His6-SUMO with autoprocessing - MSAVLQ/SGLVKM---MGVVMQ/SGVRKVTYGTAHWL was a gift from ASAP Discovery & Frank von Delft (Addgene plasmid # 204814 ; http://n2t.net/addgene:204814 ; RRID:Addgene_204814)
