>Addgene plasmid #204814 | MERS Mpro - His6-SUMO with autoprocessing - MSAVLQ/SGLVKM---MGVVMQ/SGVRKVTYGTAHWL | depositor partial sequence | sequence record 398087 | Insert
ATGCACCACCATCATCACCATGGCTCAGGAGATCAGGAAGCGAAACCTTCGACCGAGGACCTGGGCGACA
AGAAAGAAGGGGAGTATATTAAGTTAAAGGTGATCGGCCAGGACTCAAGCGAGATCCACTTCAAAGTCAA
AATGACCACGCACCTCAAGAAGTTGAAGGAGAGTTACTGTCAACGGCAAGGGGTTCCTATGAACTCGCTT
CGCTTCCTGTTCGAGGGCCAGCGAATTGCGGACAACCACACACCTAAGGAACTTGGTATGGAAGAGGAAG
ACGTCATTGAGGTGTACCAGGAGCAGACAGGCGGCATGTCCGCTGTCCTGCAA
[918 nt withheld, positions 334-1251]
TAATGA
